>Addgene plasmid #250274 | pJC2743 - hPGK-EGFP-MTFR1L(C-term)-IRES2-mCherry-EF1A-Puro | addgene full sequence | sequence record 497466 | Addgene NGS Result
TTGAGATCCTTTTTTTCTGCGCGTAATCTGCTGCTTGCAAACAAAAAAACCACCGCTACCAGCGGTGGTT
TGTTTGCCGGATCAAGAGCTACCAACTCTTTTTCCGAAGGTAACTGGCTTCAGCAGAGCGCAGATACCAA
ATACTGTTCTTCTAGTGTAGCCGTAGTTAGGCCACCACTTCAAGAACTCTGTAGCACCGCCTACATACCT
CGCTCTGCTAATCCTGTTACCAGTGGCTGCTGCCAGTGGCGATAAGTCGTGTCTTACCGGGTTGGACTCA
AGACGATAGTTACCGGATAAGGCGCAGCGGTCGGGCTGAACGGGGGGTTCGTGCACACAGCCCAGCTTGG
AGCGAACGACCTACACCGAACTGAGATACCTACAGCGTGAGCTATGAGAAAGCGCCACGCTTCCCGAAGG
GAGAAAGGCGGACAGGTATCCGGTAAGCGGCAGGGTCGGAACAGGAGAGCGCACGAGGGAGCTTCCAGGG
GGAAACGCCTGGTATCTTTATAGTCCTGTCGGGTTTCGCCACCTCTGACTTGAGCGTCGATTTTTGTGAT
GCTCGTCAGGGGGGCGGAGCCTATGGAAAAACGCCAGCAACGCGGCCTTTTTACGGTTCCTGGCCTTTTG
CTGGCCTTTTGCTCACATGTTCTTTCCTGCGTTATCCCCTGATTCTGTGGATAACCGTATTACCGCCTTT
GAGTGAGCTGATACCGCTCGCCGCAGCCGAACGACCGAGCGCAGCGAGTCAGTGAGCGAGGAAGCGGAAG
AGCGCCCAATACGCAAACCGCCTCTCCCCGCGCGTTGGCCGATTCATTAATGCAGCTGGCACGACAGGTT
TCCCGACTGGAAAGCGGGCAGTGAGCGCAACGCAATTAATGTGAGTTAGCTCACTCATTAGGCACCCCAG
GCTTTACACTTTATGCTTCCGGCTCGTATGTTGTGTGGAATTGTGAGCGGATAACAATTTCACACAGGAA
ACAGCTATGACCATGATTACGCCAAGCGCGCAATTAACCCTCACTAAAGGGAACAAAAGCTGGAGCTGCA
AGCTTAATGTAGTCTTATGCAATACTCTTGTAGTCTTGCAACATGGTAACGATGAGTTAGCAACATGCCT
TACAAGGAGAGAAAAAGCACCGTGCATGCCGATTGGTGGAAGTAAGGTGGTACGATCGTGCCTTATTAGG
AAGGCAACAGACGGGTCTGACATGGATTGGACGAACCACTGAATTGCCGCATTGCAGAGATATTGTATTT
AAGTGCCTAGCTCGATACATAAACGGGTCTCTCTGGTTAGACCAGATCTGAGCCTGGGAGCTCTCTGGCT
AACTAGGGAACCCACTGCTTAAGCCTCAATAAAGCTTGCCTTGAGTGCTTCAAGTAGTGTGTGCCCGTCT
GTTGTGTGACTCTGGTAACTAGAGATCCCTCAGACCCTTTTAGTCAGTGTGGAAAATCTCTAGCAGTGGC
GCCCGAACAGGGACTTGAAAGCGAAAGGGAAACCAGAGGAGCTCTCTCGACGCAGGACTCGGCTTGCTGA
AGCGCGCACGGCAAGAGGCGAGGGGCGGCGACTGGTGAGTACGCCAAAAATTTTGACTAGCGGAGGCTAG
AAGGAGAGAGATGGGTGCGAGAGCGTCAGTATTAAGCGGGGGAGAATTAGATCGCGATGGGAAAAAATTC
GGTTAAGGCCAGGGGGAAAGAAAAAATATAAATTAAAACATATAGTATGGGCAAGCAGGGAGCTAGAACG
ATTCGCAGTTAATCCTGGCCTGTTAGAAACATCAGAAGGCTGTAGACAAATACTGGGACAGCTACAACCA
TCCCTTCAGACAGGATCAGAAGAACTTAGATCATTATATAATACAGTAGCAACCCTCTATTGTGTGCATC
AAAGGATAGAGATAAAAGACACCAAGGAAGCTTTAGACAAGATAGAGGAAGAGCAAAACAAAAGTAAGAC
CACCGCACAGCAAGCGGCCGCTGATCTTCAGACCTGGAGGAGGAGATATGAGGGACAATTGGAGAAGTGA
ATTATATAAATATAAAGTAGTAAAAATTGAACCATTAGGAGTAGCACCCACCAAGGCAAAGAGAAGAGTG
GTGCAGAGAGAAAAAAGAGCAGTGGGAATAGGAGCTTTGTTCCTTGGGTTCTTGGGAGCAGCAGGAAGCA
CTATGGGCGCAGCGTCAATGACGCTGACGGTACAGGCCAGACAATTATTGTCTGGTATAGTGCAGCAGCA
GAACAATTTGCTGAGGGCTATTGAGGCGCAACAGCATCTGTTGCAACTCACAGTCTGGGGCATCAAGCAG
CTCCAGGCAAGAATCCTGGCTGTGGAAAGATACCTAAAGGATCAACAGCTCCTGGGGATTTGGGGTTGCT
CTGGAAAACTCATTTGCACCACTGCTGTGCCTTGGAATGCTAGTTGGAGTAATAAATCTCTGGAACAGAT
TTGGAATCACACGACCTGGATGGAGTGGGACAGAGAAATTAACAATTACACAAGCTTAATACACTCCTTA
ATTGAAGAATCGCAAAACCAGCAAGAAAAGAATGAACAAGAATTATTGGAATTAGATAAATGGGCAAGTT
TGTGGAATTGGTTTAACATAACAAATTGGCTGTGGTATATAAAATTATTCATAATGATAGTAGGAGGCTT
GGTAGGTTTAAGAATAGTTTTTGCTGTACTTTCTATAGTGAATAGAGTTAGGCAGGGATATTCACCATTA
TCGTTTCAGACCCACCTCCCAACCCCGAGGGGACCCTTGCGCCTTTTCCAAGGCAGCCCTGGGTTTGCGC
AGGGACGCGGCTGCTCTGGGCGTGGTTCCGGGAAACGCAGCGGCGCCGACCCTGGGTCTCGCACATTCTT
CACGTCCGTTCGCAGCGTCACCCGGATCTTCGCCGCTACCCTTGTGGGCCCCCCGGCGACGCTTCCTGCT
CCGCCCCTAAGTCGGGAAGGTTCCTTGCGGTTCGCGGCGTGCCGGACGTGACAAACGGAAGCCGCACGAC
TCACTAGTACCCTCGCAGACGGACAGCGCCAGGGAGCAATGGCAGCGCGCCGACCGCGATGGGCTGTGGC
CAATAGCGGCTGCTCAGCAGGGCGCGCCGAGAGCAGCGGCCGGGAAGGGGCGGTGCGGGAGGCGGGGTGT
GGGGCGGTAGTGTGGGCCCTGTTCCTGCCCGCGCGGTGTTCCGCATTCTGCAAGCCTCCGGAGCGCACGT
CGGCAGTCGGCTCCCTCGTTGACCGAATCACCGACCTCTCTCCCCAGGGATCGATACCGTCGACTCCGGA
ATAGCCACCATGGAGACGGACGTCTCAGGCGGCGGCGGCTCCGGCGGCGGCGGCTCCGTGAGCAAGGGCG
AGGAGCTGTTCACCGGGGTGGTGCCCATCCTGGTCGAGCTGGACGGCGACGTAAACGGCCACAAGTTCAG
CGTGTCCGGCGAGGGCGAGGGCGATGCCACCTACGGCAAGCTGACCCTGAAGTTCATCTGCACCACCGGC
AAGCTGCCCGTGCCCTGGCCCACCCTCGTGACCACCCTGACCTACGGCGTGCAGTGCTTCAGCCGCTACC
CCGACCACATGAAGCAGCACGACTTCTTCAAGTCCGCCATGCCCGAAGGCTACGTCCAGGAGCGCACCAT
CTTCTTCAAGGACGACGGCAACTACAAGACCCGCGCCGAGGTGAAGTTCGAGGGCGACACCCTGGTGAAC
CGCATCGAGCTGAAGGGCATCGACTTCAAGGAGGACGGCAACATCCTGGGGCACAAGCTGGAGTACAACT
ACAACAGCCACAACGTCTATATCATGGCCGACAAGCAGAAGAACGGCATCAAGGTGAACTTCAAGATCCG
CCACAACATCGAGGACGGCAGCGTGCAGCTCGCCGACCACTACCAGCAGAACACCCCCATCGGCGACGGC
CCCGTGCTGCTGCCCGACAACCACTACCTGAGCACCCAGTCCGCCCTGAGCAAAGACCCCAACGAGAAGC
GCGATCACATGGTCCTGCTGGAGTTCGTGACCGCCGCCGGGATCACTCTCGGCATGGACGAGCTGTACAA
GGGCACCGGTAGGAAGTTTGCTCTAAAGGAAGAAGATATCAGTAGAAAAGGAAATTGAATGCATGAGTAA
CTGAGGATCCGCCCCTCTCCCTCCCCCCCCCCTAACGTTACTGGCCGAAGCCGCTTGGAATAAGGCCGGT
GTGCGTTTGTCTATATGTTATTTTCCACCATATTGCCGTCTTTTGGCAATGTGAGGGCCCGGAAACCTGG
CCCTGTCTTCTTGACGAGCATTCCTAGGGGTCTTTCCCCTCTCGCCAAAGGAATGCAAGGTCTGTTGAAT
GTCGTGAAGGAAGCAGTTCCTCTGGAAGCTTCTTGAAGACAAACAACGTCTGTAGCGACCCTTTGCAGGC
AGCGGAACCCCCCACCTGGCGACAGGTGCCTCTGCGGCCAAAAGCCACGTGTATAAGATACACCTGCAAA
GGCGGCACAACCCCAGTGCCACGTTGTGAGTTGGATAGTTGTGGAAAGAGTCAAATGGCTCTCCTCAAGC
GTATTCAACAAGGGGCTGAAGGATGCCCAGAAGGTACCCCATTGTATGGGATCTGATCTGGGGCCTCGGT
ACACATGCTTTACATGTGTTTAGTCGAGGTTAAAAAAACGTCTAGGCCCCCCGAACCACGGGGACGTGGT
TTTCCTTTGAAAAACACGATGATAATATGGCCACAACCCTGGAATTCGCCACCATGGTGAGCAAGGGCGA
GGAGGATAACATGGCCATCATCAAGGAGTTCATGCGCTTCAAGGTGCACATGGAGGGCTCCGTGAACGGC
CACGAGTTCGAGATCGAGGGCGAGGGCGAGGGCCGCCCCTACGAGGGCACCCAGACCGCCAAGCTGAAGG
TGACCAAGGGTGGCCCCCTGCCCTTCGCCTGGGACATCCTGTCCCCTCAGTTCATGTACGGCTCCAAGGC
CTACGTGAAGCACCCCGCCGACATCCCCGACTACTTGAAGCTGTCCTTCCCCGAGGGCTTCAAGTGGGAG
CGCGTGATGAACTTCGAGGACGGCGGCGTGGTGACCGTGACCCAGGACTCCTCCCTGCAGGACGGCGAGT
TCATCTACAAGGTGAAGCTGCGCGGCACCAACTTCCCCTCCGACGGCCCCGTAATGCAGAAGAAGACCAT
GGGCTGGGAGGCCTCCTCCGAGCGGATGTACCCCGAGGACGGCGCCCTGAAGGGCGAGATCAAGCAGAGG
CTGAAGCTGAAGGACGGCGGCCACTACGACGCTGAGGTCAAGACCACCTACAAGGCCAAGAAGCCCGTGC
AGCTGCCCGGCGCCTACAACGTCAACATCAAGTTGGACATCACCTCCCACAACGAGGACTACACCATCGT
GGAACAGTACGAACGCGCCGAGGGCCGCCACTCCACCGGCGGCATGGACGAGCTGTACAAGTAAACTAGT
AAGCTTGGCGTAACTAGATCTTGAGACAAATGGCAGTATTCATCCACAATTTTAAAAGAAAAGGGGGGAT
TGGGGGGTACAGTGCAGGGGAAAGAATAGTAGACATAATAGCAACAGACATACAAACTAAAGAATTACAA
AAACAAATTACAAAAATTCAAAATTTTCGGGTTTATTACAGGGACAGCAGAGATCCACTTTGGGCTCGAG
GGGGCCCGGGTGCAAAGATGGATAAAGTTTTAAACAGAGAGGAATCTTTGCAGCTAATGGACCTTCTAGG
TCTTGAAAGGAGTGGGAATTGGCTCCGGTGCCCGTCAGTGGGCAGAGCGCACATCGCCCACAGTCCCCGA
GAAGTTGGGGGGAGGGGTCGGCAATTGATCCGGTGCCTAGAGAAGGTGGCGCGGGGTAAACTGGGAAAGT
GATGTCGTGTACTGGCTCCGCCTTTTTCCCGAGGGTGGGGGAGAACCGTATATAAGTGCAGTAGTCGCCG
TGAACGTTCTTTTTCGCAACGGGTTTGCCGCCAGAACACAGGTAAGTGCCGTGTGTGGTTCCCGCGGGCC
TGGCCTCTTTACGGGTTATGGCCCTTGCGTGCCTTGAATTACTTCCACCTGGCTGCAGTACGTGATTCTT
GATCCCGAGCTTCGGGTTGGAAGTGGGTGGGAGAGTTCGAGGCCTTGCGCTTAAGGAGCCCCTTCGCCTC
GTGCTTGAGTTGAGGCCTGGCCTGGGCGCTGGGGCCGCCGCGTGCGAATCTGGTGGCACCTTCGCGCCTG
TCTCGCTGCTTTCGATAAGTCTCTAGCCATTTAAAATTTTTGATGACCTGCTGCGACGCTTTTTTTCTGG
CAAGATAGTCTTGTAAATGCGGGCCAAGATCTGCACACTGGTATTTCGGTTTTTGGGGCCGCGGGCGGCG
ACGGGGCCCGTGCGTCCCAGCGCACATGTTCGGCGAGGCGGGGCCTGCGAGCGCGGCCACCGAGAATCGG
ACGGGGGTAGTCTCAAGCTGGCCGGCCTGCTCTGGTGCCTGGCCTCGCGCCGCCGTGTATCGCCCCGCCC
TGGGCGGCAAGGCTGGCCCGGTCGGCACCAGTTGCGTGAGCGGAAAGATGGCCGCTTCCCGGCCCTGCTG
CAGGGAGCTCAAAATGGAGGACGCGGCGCTCGGGAGAGCGGGCGGGTGAGTCACCCACACAAAGGAAAAG
GGCCTTTCCGTCCTCAGCCGTCGCTTCATGTGACTCCACGGAGTACCGGGCGCCGTCCAGGCACCTCGAT
TAGTTCTCGAGCTTTTGGAGTACGTCGTCTTTAGGTTGGGGGGAGGGGTTTTATGCGATGGAGTTTCCCC
ACACTGAGTGGGTGGAGACTGAAGTTAGGCCAGCTTGGCACTTGATGTAATTCTCCTTGGAATTTGCCCT
TTTTGAGTTTGGATCTTGGTTCATTCTCAAGCCTCAGACAGTGGTTCAAAGTTTTTTTCTTCCATTTCAG
GTGTCGTGACGTACGGCCACCATGACCGAGTACAAGCCCACGGTGCGCCTCGCCACCCGCGACGACGTCC
CCAGGGCCGTACGCACCCTCGCCGCCGCGTTCGCCGACTACCCCGCCACGCGCCACACCGTCGATCCGGA
CCGCCACATCGAGCGGGTCACCGAGCTGCAAGAACTCTTCCTCACGCGCGTCGGGCTCGACATCGGCAAG
GTGTGGGTCGCGGACGACGGCGCCGCCGTGGCGGTCTGGACCACGCCGGAGAGCGTCGAAGCGGGGGCGG
TGTTCGCCGAGATCGGCCCGCGCATGGCCGAGTTGAGCGGTTCCCGGCTGGCCGCGCAGCAACAGATGGA
AGGCCTCCTGGCGCCGCACCGGCCCAAGGAGCCCGCGTGGTTCCTGGCCACCGTCGGAGTCTCGCCCGAC
CACCAGGGCAAGGGTCTGGGCAGCGCCGTCGTGCTCCCCGGAGTGGAGGCGGCCGAGCGCGCCGGGGTGC
CCGCCTTCCTGGAGACCTCCGCGCCCCGCAACCTCCCCTTCTACGAGCGGCTCGGCTTCACCGTCACCGC
CGACGTCGAGGTGCCCGAAGGACCGCGCACCTGGTGCATGACCCGCAAGCCCGGTGCCTGAACGCGTTAA
GTCGACAATCAACCTCTGGATTACAAAATTTGTGAAAGATTGACTGGTATTCTTAACTATGTTGCTCCTT
TTACGCTATGTGGATACGCTGCTTTAATGCCTTTGTATCATGCTATTGCTTCCCGTATGGCTTTCATTTT
CTCCTCCTTGTATAAATCCTGGTTGCTGTCTCTTTATGAGGAGTTGTGGCCCGTTGTCAGGCAACGTGGC
GTGGTGTGCACTGTGTTTGCTGACGCAACCCCCACTGGTTGGGGCATTGCCACCACCTGTCAGCTCCTTT
CCGGGACTTTCGCTTTCCCCCTCCCTATTGCCACGGCGGAACTCATCGCCGCCTGCCTTGCCCGCTGCTG
GACAGGGGCTCGGCTGTTGGGCACTGACAATTCCGTGGTGTTGTCGGGGAAATCATCGTCCTTTCCTTGG
CTGCTCGCCTGTGTTGCCACCTGGATTCTGCGCGGGACGTCCTTCTGCTACGTCCCTTCGGCCCTCAATC
CAGCGGACCTTCCTTCCCGCGGCCTGCTGCCGGCTCTGCGGCCTCTTCCGCGTCTTCGCCTTCGCCCTCA
GACGAGTCGGATCTCCCTTTGGGCCGCCTCCCCGCGTCGACTTTAAGACCAATGACTTACAAGGCAGCTG
TAGATCTTAGCCACTTTTTAAAAGAAAAGGGGGGACTGGAAGGGCTAATTCACTCCCAACGAAGACAAGA
TCTGCTTTTTGCTTGTACTGGGTCTCTCTGGTTAGACCAGATCTGAGCCTGGGAGCTCTCTGGCTAACTA
GGGAACCCACTGCTTAAGCCTCAATAAAGCTTGCCTTGAGTGCTTCAAGTAGTGTGTGCCCGTCTGTTGT
GTGACTCTGGTAACTAGAGATCCCTCAGACCCTTTTAGTCAGTGTGGAAAATCTCTAGCAGTACGTATAG
TAGTTCATGTCATCTTATTATTCAGTATTTATAACTTGCAAAGAAATGAATATCAGAGAGTGAGAGGAAC
TTGTTTATTGCAGCTTATAATGGTTACAAATAAAGCAATAGCATCACAAATTTCACAAATAAAGCATTTT
TTTCACTGCATTCTAGTTGTGGTTTGTCCAAACTCATCAATGTATCTTATCATGTCTGGCTCTAGCTATC
CCGCCCCTAACTCCGCCCATCCCGCCCCTAACTCCGCCCAGTTCCGCCCATTCTCCGCCCCATGGCTGAC
TAATTTTTTTTATTTATGCAGAGGCCGAGGCCGCCTCGGCCTCTGAGCTATTCCAGAAGTAGTGAGGAGG
CTTTTTTGGAGGCCTAGGGACGTACCCAATTCGCCCTATAGTGAGTCGTATTACGCGCGCTCACTGGCCG
TCGTTTTACAACGTCGTGACTGGGAAAACCCTGGCGTTACCCAACTTAATCGCCTTGCAGCACATCCCCC
TTTCGCCAGCTGGCGTAATAGCGAAGAGGCCCGCACCGATCGCCCTTCCCAACAGTTGCGCAGCCTGAAT
GGCGAATGGG
[124 nt withheld, positions 9041-9164]
C
[91 nt withheld, positions 9166-9256]
A
[49 nt withheld, positions 9258-9306]
CCTTTGACGTTGGAGTCCACGTTCTTT
[37 nt withheld, positions 9334-9370]
ACCCTATCTCGGTCTATTCTTTTGATTTATAAGGGATTTTGCCGATTTCGGCCTATTGGTTAAAAAATGA
GCTGATTTAACAAAAATTTAACGCGAATTTTAACAAAATATTAACGCTTACAATTTAGGTGGCACTTTTC
GGGGAAATGTGCGCGGAACCCCTATTTGTTTATTTTTCTAAATACATTCAAATATGTATCCGCTCATGAG
ACAATAACCCTGATAAATGCTTCAATAATATTGAAAAAGGAAGAGTATGAGTATTCAACATTTCCGTGTC
GCCCTTATTCCCTTTTTTGCGGCATTTTGCCTTCCTGTTTTTGCTCACCCAGAAACGCTGGTGAAAGTAA
AAGATGCTGAAGATCAGTTGGGTGCACGAGTGGGTTACATCGAACTGGATCTCAACAGCGGTAAGATCCT
TGAGAGTTTTCGCCCCGAAGAACGTTTTCCAATGATGAGCACTTTTAAAGTTCTGCTATGTGGCGCGGTA
TTATCCCGTATTGACGCCGGGCAAGAGCAACTCGGTCGCCGCATACACTATTCTCAGAATGACTTGGTTG
AGTACTCACCAGTCACAGAAAAGCATCTTACGGATGGCATGACAGTAAGAGAATTATGCAGTGCTGCCAT
AACCATGAGTGATAACACTGCGGCCAACTTACTTCTGACAACGATCGGAGGACCGAAGGAGCTAACCGCT
TTTTTGCACAACATGGGGGATCATGTAACTCGCCTTGATCGTTGGGAACCGGAGCTGAATGAAGCCATAC
CAAACGACGAGCGTGACACCACGATGCCTGTAGCAATGGCAACAACGTTGCGCAAACTATTAACTGGCGA
ACTACTTACTCTAGCTTCCCGGCAACAATTAATAGACTGGATGGAGGCGGATAAAGTTGCAGGACCACTT
CTGCGCTCGGCCCTTCCGGCTGGCTGGTTTATTGCTGATAAATCTGGAGCCGGTGAGCGTGGGTCTCGCG
GTATCATTGCAGCACTGGGGCCAGATGGTAAGCCCTCCCGTATCGTAGTTATCTACACGACGGGGAGTCA
GGCAACTATGGATGAACGAAATAGACAGATCGCTGAGATAGGTGCCTCACTGATTAAGCATTGGTAACTG
TCAGACCAAGTTTACTCATATATACTTTAGATTGATTTAAAACTTCATTTTTAATTTAAAAGGATCTAGG
TGAAGATCCTTTTTGATAATCTCATGACCAAAATCCCTTAACGTGAGTTTTCGTTCCACTGAGCGTCAGA
CCCCGTAGAAAAGATCAAAGGATCTTC
Features (pLannotate 1.2.2; 31 found; start..end, strand, type, name):
      1..589     +  rep_origin     ori: high-copy-number ColE1/pMB1/pBR322/pUC origin of replication
    772..864     +  CDS            lacI (fragment): lac repressor; lacI; The lac repressor binds to the lac operator to inhibit transcription in E. coli. This inhibition can be relieved by adding lactose or isopropyl-β-D-thiogalactopyranoside (IPTG).
    877..898     +  protein_bind   CAP binding site: CAP binding activates transcription in the presence of cAMP. E. coli catabolite activator protein
    913..943     +  promoter       lac promoter: promoter for the E. coli lac operon
    947..969     +  protein_bind   lac operator (fragment): The lac repressor binds to the lac operator to inhibit transcription in E. coli. This inhibition can be relieved by adding lactose or isopropyl-β-D-thiogalactopyranoside (IPTG). lac repressor encoded by lacI
   1012..1030    +  promoter       T3 promoter: promoter for bacteriophage T3 RNA polymerase
   1058..1284    +  promoter       RSV promoter: Rous sarcoma virus enhancer/promoter
   1285..1465    +  LTR            5' LTR (truncated): truncated 5' long terminal repeat (LTR) from HIV-1
   1512..1637    +  misc_feature   HIV-1 Ψ: packaging signal of human immunodeficiency virus type 1
   1621..1984    +  CDS            HIV-1 gag (fragment): gag protein from human immunodeficiency virus 1; gag
   2130..2363    +  misc_feature   RRE: The Rev response element (RRE) of HIV-1 allows for Rev-dependent mRNA export from the nucleus to the cytoplasm.
   2740..2766    +  CDS            Rev (fragment): human immunodeficiency virus 1 (HIV-1) Rev protein; rev; enhances nuclear export of unspliced and incompletely spliced viral mRNAs
   2767..3267    +  promoter       hPGK promoter: human phosphoglycerate kinase 1 promoter
   3348..4061    +  CDS            EGFP: EGFP is a basic (constitutively fluorescent) green fluorescent protein published in 1996, derived from Aequorea victoria. It is reported to be a rapidly-maturing weak dimer with moderate acid sensitivity.
   4142..4728    +  misc_feature   IRES2: internal ribosome entry site (IRES) of the encephalomyocarditis virus (EMCV)
   4744..5451    +  CDS            mCherry: mCherry is a basic (constitutively fluorescent) red fluorescent protein published in 2004, derived from Discosoma sp.. It is reported to be a very rapidly-maturing monomer with low acid sensitivity.
   5510..5627    +  misc_feature   cPPT/CTS: central polypurine tract and central termination sequence of HIV-1
   5688..5754    +  CDS            small t antigen (fragment): SV40 (simian virus 40) small t antigen
   5780..5991    +  promoter       EF-1α core promoter: core promoter for human elongation factor EF-1α
   5992..6930    +  intron         EF-1α intron A: intron upstream of the start codon of human EF-1α
   6952..7551    +  CDS            PuroR (fragment): puromycin N-acetyltransferase; pac from Streptomyces; confers resistance to puromycin
   7567..8155    +  misc_feature   WPRE: woodchuck hepatitis virus posttranscriptional regulatory element
   8206..8225    +  misc_feature   cPPT/CTS (fragment): central polypurine tract and central termination sequence of HIV-1
   8227..8460    +  LTR            3' LTR (ΔU3): self-inactivating 3' long terminal repeat (LTR) from HIV-1
   8538..8659    +  polyA_signal   SV40 poly(A) signal: SV40 polyadenylation signal
   8699..8834    +  rep_origin     SV40 ori: SV40 origin of replication
   8855..8873    -  promoter       T7 promoter: promoter for bacteriophage T7 RNA polymerase
   8881..9036    +  CDS            lacZα (fragment): LacZα fragment of β-galactosidase; lacZ fragment
   9041..9469    +  rep_origin     f1 ori (sequence partly withheld): f1 bacteriophage origin of replication; arrow indicates direction of (+) strand synthesis
   9522..9626    +  promoter       AmpR promoter: bla
   9627..10487   +  CDS            AmpR: β-lactamase; bla; confers resistance to ampicillin, carbenicillin, and related antibiotics
