[The description below was written by a language model from this plasmid's Addgene catalogue record and pLannotate feature annotations shown in this document.]
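Description:
pJC2743 is a third-generation-style, self-inactivating HIV-1 lentiviral transfer plasmid built on the Cilantro 2 backbone and designed for stable expression in mammalian cells. In bacteria it is maintained through a high-copy ColE1/pUC origin and selected with ampicillin via the β-lactamase gene. An f1 origin, an SV40 origin and lac/T3/T7 remnants are carried over from the parental cloning vector. The viral portion begins with an RSV promoter fused to a truncated 5' LTR, which drives Tat-independent genomic RNA production. It continues with the Ψ packaging signal and a gag fragment, the Rev response element, a cPPT/CTS, a WPRE to enhance transcript expression, and a ΔU3 3' LTR followed by an SV40 polyadenylation signal.

The payload is a two-colour protein stability reporter. The human PGK promoter drives a bicistronic transcript in which EGFP is fused at its C-terminus to a C-terminal segment of human MTFR1L. That short segment is not separately annotated in the feature table, but it falls in the gap between the EGFP coding sequence and the IRES, and its exact extent is not stated in the record. An EMCV IRES2 then directs translation of mCherry from the same mRNA. Because both fluorescent proteins derive from one transcript, mCherry serves as an internal control for transcription and copy number. The EGFP-to-mCherry ratio therefore reports the stability conferred by the appended peptide. A separate EF-1α core promoter with intron A drives puromycin N-acetyltransferase for selection of transduced cells. The stated purpose is ratiometric measurement of C-terminal degron activity, typically read out by flow cytometry.
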