Addgene plasmid #250274: pJC2743 - hPGK-EGFP-MTFR1L(C-term)-IRES2-mCherry-EF1A-Puro
Purpose: Ratiometric protein stability reporter for measuring C-terminal degron activity.
Depositing lab: Jacob Corn. Depositing organization: ETH Zurich (Swiss Federal Institute of Technology). Publication: C-terminal amides mark proteins for degradation via SCF-FBXO31. Muhar MF, Farnung J, Cernakova M, Hofmann R, Henneberg LT, Pfleiderer MM, Denoth-Lippuner A, Kalcic F, Nievergelt AS, Peters Al-Bayati M, Sidiropoulos ND, Beier V, Mann M, Jessberger S, Jinek M, Schulman BA, Bode JW, Corn JE. Nature. 2025 Feb;638(8050):519-527. doi: 10.1038/s41586-024-08475-w. PubMed 39880951.
Backbone
  Vector backbone: Cilantro 2
  Backbone manufacturer: Benjamin Ebert (Addgene Plasmid #74450)
  Vector type: Mammalian Expression, Lentiviral
Growth in bacteria
  Bacterial resistance: Ampicillin, 100 μg/mL
  Growth temperature: 37°C
  Growth strain: NEB Stable
  Copy number: High Copy
Gene/Insert
  Gene/Insert name: EGFP-MTFR1L(C-term)
  Species: H. sapiens (human), Synthetic
  Promoter: PGK
  Cloning method: Unknown
Terms and licenses: Academic/Nonprofit Terms; Industry Terms: Not Available to Industry
How to cite: pJC2743 - hPGK-EGFP-MTFR1L(C-term)-IRES2-mCherry-EF1A-Puro was a gift from Jacob Corn (Addgene plasmid # 250274 ; http://n2t.net/addgene:250274 ; RRID:Addgene_250274)
